Addgene plasmid #83748: MSCV-6NBC-GFP-PGK-Puro-Barcode71
Purpose: individual 6N barcode to make barcoded cell line variants
Depositing lab: Monte Winslow. Depositing organization: Stanford University. Publication: An in vivo multiplexed small-molecule screening platform. Gruner BM, Schulze CJ, Yang D, Ogasawara D, Dix MM, Rogers ZN, Chuang CH, McFarland CD, Chiou SH, Brown JM, Cravatt BF, Bogyo M, Winslow MM. Nat Methods. 2016 Sep 12. doi: 10.1038/nmeth.3992. PubMed 27617390.
Backbone
  Vector backbone: MSCV
  Vector type: Retroviral
  Selectable markers: Puromycin
Growth in bacteria
  Bacterial resistance: Ampicillin, 100 μg/mL
  Growth temperature: 37°C
  Growth strain: DH5alpha
  Copy number: High Copy
Gene/Insert
  Gene/Insert name: Barcode71
  Species: Synthetic
  Mutation: deletion of AA5-233 in GFP (please see depositor comment below)
  Cloning method: Restriction Enzyme; 5′ cloning site BglII (destroyed during cloning); 3′ cloning site EcoRI (not destroyed)
  Sequencing primers: 5′ CCCTTGAACCTCCTCGTTCGACC
Terms and licenses: Academic/Nonprofit Terms; Industry Terms: Not Available to Industry
Depositor comments: Please note- the depositor has indicated that the deletion of AA 5-233 in GFP impacts the expression of GFP, but does NOT affect the barcode function.
How to cite: MSCV-6NBC-GFP-PGK-Puro-Barcode71 was a gift from Monte Winslow (Addgene plasmid # 83748 ; http://n2t.net/addgene:83748 ; RRID:Addgene_83748)
