[The description below was written by a language model from this plasmid's Addgene catalogue record and pLannotate feature annotations shown in this document.]
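Description:
MSCV-6NBC-GFP-PGK-Puro-Barcode71 is a gamma-retroviral transfer plasmid built on the MSCV (murine stem cell virus) backbone, one member of a series in which each plasmid carries a distinct synthetic six-nucleotide (6N) barcode, here number 71. It is maintained in E. coli as a high-copy plasmid through a ColE1/pUC-type origin and an ampicillin resistance gene. The remaining bacterial annotations (lac promoter/operator and fragments of lacI, lacZα, rop, bom and TcR) are backbone remnants with no evident role in the design.

The proviral region is bounded by MESV-derived 5′ and 3′ LTRs and contains the Ψ packaging signal plus a truncated, start-codon-less gag segment, which together allow the transcript to be packaged into retroviral particles when the viral proteins are supplied in trans. Downstream lie a GFP region, presumably transcribed from the 5′ LTR since no separate promoter is annotated, and a mouse PGK promoter driving puromycin N-acetyltransferase for selection of transduced mammalian cells. The barcode was cloned as a BglII/EcoRI insert but is not annotated as a feature, so its exact position cannot be read from the table.

The two sources differ on GFP. The feature table annotates an apparently full-length EGFP coding sequence, whereas the catalogue entry reports a deletion of amino acids 5–233. The depositor notes that this deletion impairs GFP expression but not barcode function, so fluorescence should not be relied on as a marker.

The stated purpose is to generate barcoded cell line variants. The integrated provirus stably tags each line with a heritable sequence identifier, and the associated publication describes a multiplexed in vivo small-molecule screening platform.
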