Features (pLannotate 1.2.2; 19 found; start..end, strand, type, name):
    579..920     +  misc_feature   MESV Ψ: packaging signal of murine embryonic stem cell virus
    987..1403    +  CDS            gag (truncated): truncated Moloney murine leukemia virus (MMLV) gag gene lacking the start codon
   1427..2143    +  CDS            EGFP: EGFP is a basic (constitutively fluorescent) green fluorescent protein published in 1996, derived from Aequorea victoria. It is reported to be a rapidly-maturing weak dimer with moderate acid sensitivity.
   2161..2660    +  promoter       PGK promoter: mouse phosphoglycerate kinase 1 promoter
   2681..3280    +  CDS            PuroR: puromycin N-acetyltransferase; pac from Streptomyces alboniger; confers resistance to puromycin
   3380..3894    +  LTR            3' LTR: 3' long terminal repeat from murine embryonic stem cell virus
   4087..4103    -  protein_bind   lac operator: The lac repressor binds to the lac operator to inhibit transcription in E. coli. This inhibition can be relieved by adding lactose or isopropyl-β-D-thiogalactopyranoside (IPTG). lac repressor encoded by lacI
   4111..4141    -  promoter       lac promoter: promoter for the E. coli lac operon
   4156..4177    -  protein_bind   CAP binding site: CAP binding activates transcription in the presence of cAMP. E. coli catabolite activator protein
   4190..4282    -  CDS            lacI (fragment): lac repressor; lacI; The lac repressor binds to the lac operator to inhibit transcription in E. coli. This inhibition can be relieved by adding lactose or isopropyl-β-D-thiogalactopyranoside (IPTG).
   4465..5053    -  rep_origin     ori: high-copy-number ColE1/pMB1/pBR322/pUC origin of replication
   5224..6084    -  CDS            AmpR: β-lactamase; bla; confers resistance to ampicillin, carbenicillin, and related antibiotics
   6085..6189    -  promoter       AmpR promoter: bla
   6284..6319    +  CDS            rop (fragment): Rop protein, which maintains plasmids at low copy number; rop
   6421..6520    +  misc_feature   bom (fragment): basis of mobility region from pBR322
   6526..6675    -  CDS            lacZα (fragment): LacZα fragment of β-galactosidase; lacZ fragment
   6675..6876    -  CDS            TcR (fragment): tetracycline efflux protein; tet; confers resistance to tetracycline
   6877..6975    +  CDS            env (fragment): murine leukemia virus gPr80 envelope polyprotein precursor; env; proteolytically cleaved into gp70SU and p15TM subunits
   7017..515     +  LTR            5' LTR (across the origin): 5' long terminal repeat from murine embryonic stem cell virus
>Addgene plasmid #83748 | MSCV-6NBC-GFP-PGK-Puro-Barcode71 | depositor full sequence | sequence record 165747 | Full plasmid sequence
TGAAAGACCCCACCTGTAGGTTTGGCAAGCTAGCTTAAGTAACGCCATTTTGCAAGGCATGGAAAATACA
TAACTGAGAATAGAGAAGTTCAGATCAAGGTTAGGAACAGAGAGACAGCAGAATATGGGCCAAACAGGAT
ATCTGTGGTAAGCAGTTCCTGCCCCGGCTCAGGGCCAAGAACAGATGGTCCCCAGATGCGGTCCCGCCCT
CAGCAGTTTCTAGAGAACCATCAGATGTTTCCAGGGTGCCCCAAGGACCTGAAATGACCCTGTGCCTTAT
TTGAACTAACCAATCAGTTCGCTTCTCGCTTCTGTTCGCGCGCTTCTGCTCCCCGAGCTCAATAAAAGAG
CCCACAACCCCTCACTCGGCGCGCCAGTCCTCCGATAGACTGCGTCGCCCGGGTACCCGTATTCCCAATA
AAGCCTCTTGCTGTTTGCATCCGAATCGTGGACTCGCTGATCCTTGGGAGGGTCTCCTCAGATTGATTGA
CTGCCCACCTCGGGGGTCTTTCATTTGGAGGTTCCACCGAGATTTGGAGACCCCTGCCCAGGGACCACCG
ACCCCCCCGCCGGGAGGTAAGCTGGCCAGCGGTCGTTTCGTGTCTGTCTCTGTCTTTGTGCGTGTTTGTG
CCGGCATCTAATGTTTGCGCCTGCGTCTGTACTAGTTAGCTAACTAGCTCTGTATCTGGCGGACCCGTGG
TGGAACTGACGAGTTCTGAACACCCGGCCGCAACCCTGGGAGACGTCCCAGGGACTTTGGGGGCCGTTTT
TGTGGCCCGACCTGAGGAAGGGAGTCGATGTGGAATCCGACCCCGTCAGGATATGTGGTTCTGGTAGGAG
ACGAGAACCTAAAACAGTTCCCGCCTCCGTCTGAATTTTTGCTTTCGGTTTGGAACCGAAGCCGCGCGTC
TTGTCTGCTGCAGCGCTGCAGCATCGTTCTGTGTTGTCTCTGTCTGACTGTGTTTCTGTATTTGTCTGAA
AATTAGGGCCAGACTGTTACCACTCCCTTAAGTTTGACCTTAGGTCACTGGAAAGATGTCGAGCGGATCG
CTCACAACCAGTCGGTAGATGTCAAGAAGAGACGTTGGGTTACCTTCTGCTCTGCAGAATGGCCAACCTT
TAACGTCGGATGGCCGCGAGACGGCACCTTTAACCGAGACCTCATCACCCAGGTTAAGATCAAGGTCTTT
TCACCTGGCCCGCATGGACACCCAGACCAGGTCCCCTACATCGTGACCTGGGAAGCCTTGGCTTTTGACC
CCCCTCCCTGGGTCAAGCCCTTTGTACACCCTAAGCCTCCGCCTCCTCTTCCTCCATCCGCCCCGTCTCT
CCCCCTTGAACCTCCTCGTTCGACCCCGCCTCGATCCTCCCTTTATCCAGCCCTCACTCCTTCTCTAGGC
GCCGGAATTAGATCCCCGCGTCCACCATGGTGAGCAAGGGCGAGGAGCTGTTCACCGGGGTGGTGCCCAT
CCTGGTCGAGCTGGACGGCGACGTAAACGGCCACAAGTTCAGCGTGTCCGGCGAGGGCGAGGGCGATGCC
ACCTACGGCAAGCTGACCCTGAAGTTCATCTGCACCACCGGCAAGCTGCCCGTGCCCTGGCCCACCCTCG
TGACCACCCTGACCTACGGCGTGCAGTGCTTCAGCCGCTACCCCGACCACATGAAGCAGCACGACTTCTT
CAAGTCCGCCATGCCCGAAGGCTACGTCCAGGAGCGCACCATCTTCTTCAAGGACGACGGCAACTACAAG
ACCCGCGCCGAGGTGAAGTTCGAGGGCGACACCCTGGTGAACCGCATCGAGCTGAAGGGCATCGACTTCA
AGGAGGACGGCAACATCCTGGGGCACAAGCTGGAGTACAACTACAACAGCCACAACGTCTATATCATGGC
CGACAAGCAGAAGAACGGCATCAAGGTGAACTTCAAGATCCGCCACAACATCGAGGACGGCAGCGTGCAG
CTCGCCGACCACTACCAGCAGAACACCCCCATCGGCGACGGCCCCGTGCTGCTGCCCGACAACCACTACC
TGAGCACCCAGTCCGCCCTGAGCAAAGACCCCAACGAGAAGCGCGATCACATGGTCCTGCTGGAGTTCGT
GACCGCCGCCGGGATCACTCTCGGCATGGACGAGCTGTACAAGTAGCGGAGAATTCTACCGGGTAGGGGA
GGCGCTTTTCCCAAGGCAGTCTGGAGCATGCGCTTTAGCAGCCCCGCTGGGCACTTGGCGCTACACAAGT
GGCCTCTGGCCTCGCACACATTCCACATCCACCGGTAGGCGCCAACCGGCTCCGTTCTTTGGTGGCCCCT
TCGCGCCACCTTCTACTCCTCCCCTAGTCAGGAAGTTCCCCCCCGCCCCGCAGCTCGCGTCGTGCAGGAC
GTGACAAATGGAAGTAGCACGTCTCACTAGTCTCGTGCAGATGGACAGCACCGCTGAGCAATGGAAGCGG
GTAGGCCTTTGGGGCAGCGGCCAATAGCAGCTTTGCTCCTTCGCTTTCTGGGCTCAGAGGCTGGGAAGGG
GTGGGTCCGGGGGCGGGCTCAGGGGCGGGCTCAGGGGCGGGGCGGGCGCCCGAAGGTCCTCCGGAGGCCC
GGCATTCTGCACGCTTCAAAAGCGCACGTCTGCCGCGCTGTTCTCCTCTTCCTCATCTCCGGGCCTTTCG
ACCTGCAGCCCAAGCTTACCATGACCGAGTACAAGCCCACGGTGCGCCTCGCCACCCGCGACGACGTCCC
CAGGGCCGTACGCACCCTCGCCGCCGCGTTCGCCGACTACCCCGCCACGCGCCACACCGTCGATCCGGAC
CGCCACATCGAGCGGGTCACCGAGCTGCAAGAACTCTTCCTCACGCGCGTCGGGCTCGACATCGGCAAGG
TGTGGGTCGCGGACGACGGCGCCGCGGTGGCGGTCTGGACCACGCCGGAGAGCGTCGAAGCGGGGGCGGT
GTTCGCCGAGATCGGCCCGCGCATGGCCGAGTTGAGCGGTTCCCGGCTGGCCGCGCAGCAACAGATGGAA
GGCCTCCTGGCGCCGCACCGGCCCAAGGAGCCCGCGTGGTTCCTGGCCACCGTCGGCGTCTCGCCCGACC
ACCAGGGCAAGGGTCTGGGCAGCGCCGTCGTGCTCCCCGGAGTGGAGGCGGCCGAGCGCGCCGGGGTGCC
CGCCTTCCTGGAGACCTCCGCGCCCCGCAACCTCCCCTTCTACGAGCGGCTCGGCTTCACCGTCACCGCC
GACGTCGAGGTGCCCGAAGGACCGCGCACCTGGTGCATGACCCGCAAGCCCGGTGCCTGACGCCCGCCCC
ACGACCCGCAGCGCCCGACCGAAAGGAGCGCACGACCCCATGCATCGATAAAATAAAAGATTTTATTTAG
TCTCCAGAAAAAGGGGGGAATGAAAGACCCCACCTGTAGGTTTGGCAAGCTAGCTTAAGTAACGCCATTT
TGCAAGGCATGGAAAATACATAACTGAGAATAGAGAAGTTCAGATCAAGGTTAGGAACAGAGAGACAGCA
GAATATGGGCCAAACAGGATATCTGTGGTAAGCAGTTCCTGCCCCGGCTCAGGGCCAAGAACAGATGGTC
CCCAGATGCGGTCCCGCCCTCAGCAGTTTCTAGAGAACCATCAGATGTTTCCAGGGTGCCCCAAGGACCT
GAAATGACCCTGTGCCTTATTTGAACTAACCAATCAGTTCGCTTCTCGCTTCTGTTCGCGCGCTTCTGCT
CCCCGAGCTCAATAAAAGAGCCCACAACCCCTCACTCGGCGCGCCAGTCCTCCGATAGACTGCGTCGCCC
GGGTACCCGTGTATCCAATAAACCCTCTTGCAGTTGCATCCGACTTGTGGTCTCGCTGTTCCTTGGGAGG
GTCTCCTCTGAGTGATTGACTACCCGTCAGCGGGGGTCTTTCATGGGTAACAGTTTCTTGAAGTTGGAGA
ACAACATTCTGAGGGTAGGAGTCGAATATTAAGTAATCCTGACTCAATTAGCCACTGTTTTGAATCCACA
TACTCCAATACTCCTGAAATAGTTCATTATGGACAGCGCAGAAGAGCTGGGGAGAATTAATTCGTAATCA
TGGTCATAGCTGTTTCCTGTGTGAAATTGTTATCCGCTCACAATTCCACACAACATACGAGCCGGAAGCA
TAAAGTGTAAAGCCTGGGGTGCCTAATGAGTGAGCTAACTCACATTAATTGCGTTGCGCTCACTGCCCGC
TTTCCAGTCGGGAAACCTGTCGTGCCAGCTGCATTAATGAATCGGCCAACGCGCGGGGAGAGGCGGTTTG
CGTATTGGGCGCTCTTCCGCTTCCTCGCTCACTGACTCGCTGCGCTCGGTCGTTCGGCTGCGGCGAGCGG
TATCAGCTCACTCAAAGGCGGTAATACGGTTATCCACAGAATCAGGGGATAACGCAGGAAAGAACATGTG
AGCAAAAGGCCAGCAAAAGGCCAGGAACCGTAAAAAGGCCGCGTTGCTGGCGTTTTTCCATAGGCTCCGC
CCCCCTGACGAGCATCACAAAAATCGACGCTCAAGTCAGAGGTGGCGAAACCCGACAGGACTATAAAGAT
ACCAGGCGTTTCCCCCTGGAAGCTCCCTCGTGCGCTCTCCTGTTCCGACCCTGCCGCTTACCGGATACCT
GTCCGCCTTTCTCCCTTCGGGAAGCGTGGCGCTTTCTCATAGCTCACGCTGTAGGTATCTCAGTTCGGTG
TAGGTCGTTCGCTCCAAGCTGGGCTGTGTGCACGAACCCCCCGTTCAGCCCGACCGCTGCGCCTTATCCG
GTAACTATCGTCTTGAGTCCAACCCGGTAAGACACGACTTATCGCCACTGGCAGCAGCCACTGGTAACAG
GATTAGCAGAGCGAGGTATGTAGGCGGTGCTACAGAGTTCTTGAAGTGGTGGCCTAACTACGGCTACACT
AGAAGGACAGTATTTGGTATCTGCGCTCTGCTGAAGCCAGTTACCTTCGGAAAAAGAGTTGGTAGCTCTT
GATCCGGCAAACAAACCACCGCTGGTAGCGGTGGTTTTTTTGTTTGCAAGCAGCAGATTACGCGCAGAAA
AAAAGGATCTCAAGAAGATCCTTTGATCTTTTCTACGGGGTCTGACGCTCAGTGGAACGAAAACTCACGT
TAAGGGATTTTGGTCATGAGATTATCAAAAAGGATCTTCACCTAGATCCTTTTAAATTAAAAATGAAGTT
TTAAATCAATCTAAAGTATATATGAGTAAACTTGGTCTGACAGTTACCAATGCTTAATCAGTGAGGCACC
TATCTCAGCGATCTGTCTATTTCGTTCATCCATAGTTGCCTGACTCCCCGTCGTGTAGATAACTACGATA
CGGGAGGGCTTACCATCTGGCCCCAGTGCTGCAATGATACCGCGAGACCCACGCTCACCGGCTCCAGATT
TATCAGCAATAAACCAGCCAGCCGGAAGGGCCGAGCGCAGAAGTGGTCCTGCAACTTTATCCGCCTCCAT
CCAGTCTATTAATTGTTGCCGGGAAGCTAGAGTAAGTAGTTCGCCAGTTAATAGTTTGCGCAACGTTGTT
GCCATTGCTACAGGCATCGTGGTGTCACGCTCGTCGTTTGGTATGGCTTCATTCAGCTCCGGTTCCCAAC
GATCAAGGCGAGTTACATGATCCCCCATGTTGTGCAAAAAAGCGGTTAGCTCCTTCGGTCCTCCGATCGT
TGTCAGAAGTAAGTTGGCCGCAGTGTTATCACTCATGGTTATGGCAGCACTGCATAATTCTCTTACTGTC
ATGCCATCCGTAAGATGCTTTTCTGTGACTGGTGAGTACTCAACCAAGTCATTCTGAGAATAGTGTATGC
GGCGACCGAGTTGCTCTTGCCCGGCGTCAATACGGGATAATACCGCGCCACATAGCAGAACTTTAAAAGT
GCTCATCATTGGAAAACGTTCTTCGGGGCGAAAACTCTCAAGGATCTTACCGCTGTTGAGATCCAGTTCG
ATGTAACCCACTCGTGCACCCAACTGATCTTCAGCATCTTTTACTTTCACCAGCGTTTCTGGGTGAGCAA
AAACAGGAAGGCAAAATGCCGCAAAAAAGGGAATAAGGGCGACACGGAAATGTTGAATACTCATACTCTT
CCTTTTTCAATATTATTGAAGCATTTATCAGGGTTATTGTCTCATGAGCGGATACATATTTGAATGTATT
TAGAAAAATAAACAAATAGGGGTTCCGCGCACATTTCCCCGAAAAGTGCCACCTGACGTCTAAGAAACCA
TTATTATCATGACATTAACCTATAAAAATAGGCGTATCACGAGGCCCTTTCGTCTCGCGCGTTTCGGTGA
TGACGGTGAAAACCTCTGACACATGCAGCTCCCGGAGACGGTCACAGCTTGTCTGTAAGCGGATGCCGGG
AGCAGACAAGCCCGTCAGGGCGCGTCAGCGGGTGTTGGCGGGTGTCGGGGCTGGCTTAACTATGCGGCAT
CAGAGCAGATTGTACTGAGAGTGCACCATATGCGGTGTGAAATACCGCACAGATGCGTAAGGAGAAAATA
CCGCATCAGGCGCCATTCGCCATTCAGGCTGCGCAACTGTTGGGAAGGGCGATCGGTGCGGGCCTCTTCG
CTATTACGCCAGCTGGCGAAAGGGGGATGTGCTGCAAGGCGATTAAGTTGGGTAACGCCAGGGTTTTCCC
AGTCACGACGTTGTAAAACGACGGCGCAAGGAATGGTGCATGCAAGGAGATGGCGCCCAACAGTCCCCCG
GCCACGGGGCCTGCCACCATACCCACGCCGAAACAAGCGCTCATGAGCCCGAAGTGGCGAGCCCGATCTT
CCCCATCGGTGATGTCGGCGATATAGGCGCCAGCAACCGCACCTGTGGCGCCGGTGATGCCGGCCACGAT
GCGTCCGGCGTAGAGGCGATTAGTCCAATTTGTTAAAGACAGGATATCAGTGGTCCAGGCTCTAGTTTTG
ACTCAACAATATCACCAGCTGAAGCCTATAGAGTACGAGCCATAGATAAAATAAAAGATTTTATTTAGTC
TCCAGAAAAAGGGGGGAA
