>Addgene plasmid #83748 | MSCV-6NBC-GFP-PGK-Puro-Barcode71 | addgene partial sequence | sequence record 165479 | pLXSN5 5'-CCCTTGAACCTCCTCGTTCGACC-3'
CAGCCCTCACTCCTTCTCTAGGCGCCGGAATTAGATCCCCGCGTCCACCATGGTGAGCAAGGGCGACGAG
CTGTACAAGTAGCGGAGAATTCTACCGGGTAGGGGAGGCGCTTTTCCCAAGGCAGTCTGGAGCATGCGCT
TTAGCAGCCCCGCTGGGCACTTGGCGCTACACAAGTGGCCTCTGGCCTCGCACACATTCCACATCCACCG
GTAGGCGCCAACCGGCTCCGTTCTTTGGTGGCCCCTTCGCGCCACCTTCTACTCCTCCCCTAGTCAGGAA
GTTCCCCCCCGCCCCGCAGCTCGCGTCGTGCAGGACGTGACAAATGGAAGTAGCACGTCTCACTAGTCTC
GTGCAGATGGACAGCACCGCTGAGCAATGGAAGCGGGTAGGCCTTTGGGGCAGCGGCCAATAGCAGCTTT
GCTCCTTCGCTTTCTGGGCTCAGAGGCTGGGAAGGGGTGGGTCCGGGGGCGGGCTCAGGGGCGGGCTCAG
GGGCGGGGCGGGCGCCCGAAGGTCCTCCGGAGGCCCGGCATTCTGCACGCTTCAAAAGCGCACGTCTGCC
GCGCTGTTCTCCTCTTCCTCATCTCCGGGCCTTTCGACCTGCAGCCCAAGCTTACCATGACCGAGTACAA
GCCCACGGTGCGCCTCGCCACCCGCGACGACGTCCCCAGGGCCGTACGCACCCTCGCCGCCGCGTTCGCC
GACTACCCCGCCACGCGCCACACCGTCGATCCGGACCGCCACATCGAGCGGGTCACCGAGCTGCAAGAAC
TCTTCCTCACGCGCGTCGGGCTCGACATCGGCAAGGTGTGGGTCGCGGAC
